Addgene plasmid #183763: pBR_attB(bxb)_ccdB_lox
Purpose: Bxb1-specific donor plasmid for the cloning of multiple inserts by Golden Gate assembly (BpiI)
Depositing lab: Richard Davis. Depositing organization: Leiden University Medical Center. Publication: STRAIGHT-IN enables high-throughput targeting of large DNA payloads in human pluripotent stem cells. Blanch-Asensio A, Grandela C, Brandao KO, de Korte T, Mei H, Ariyurek Y, Yiangou L, Mol MPH, van Meer BJ, Kloet SL, Mummery CL, Davis RP. Cell Rep Methods. 2022 Sep 22;2(10):100300. doi: 10.1016/j.crmeth.2022.100300. eCollection 2022 Oct 24. PubMed 36313798.
Backbone
  Vector backbone: pBR322/pUC
  Backbone size w/o insert (bp): 300
  Total vector size (bp): 6000
  Vector type: Mammalian Expression, Cre/Lox, Synthetic Biology
Growth in bacteria
  Bacterial resistance: Kanamycin, 50 μg/mL
  Growth temperature: 37°C
  Growth strain: NEB Stable
  Copy number: High Copy
Gene/Insert
  Gene/Insert name: ccdB
  Insert size (bp): 300
  Cloning method: Restriction Enzyme; 5′ cloning site Esp3I (destroyed during cloning); 3′ cloning site Esp3I (destroyed during cloning)
  Sequencing primers: 5′ CACACATAACCAGGAGGTCAG; 3′ TGAAGTCAGCCCCATACGAT
Terms and licenses: Academic/Nonprofit Terms; Industry Terms: Not Available to Industry
How to cite: pBR_attB(bxb)_ccdB_lox was a gift from Richard Davis (Addgene plasmid # 183763 ; http://n2t.net/addgene:183763 ; RRID:Addgene_183763)
