[The description below was written by a language model from this plasmid's Addgene catalogue record and pLannotate feature annotations shown in this document.]
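Description:
pBR_attB(bxb)_ccdB_lox is a roughly 6 kb donor plasmid designed for Bxb1 integrase-mediated targeting of DNA payloads into mammalian cells. According to the associated publication title, it belongs to a platform for inserting large payloads into human pluripotent stem cells. It is propagated in E. coli as a high-copy plasmid under kanamycin selection. The annotation shows an aphA-3-type KanR gene driven by the bla (AmpR) promoter and a ColE1/pUC-type origin. The backbone also carries an incP oriV, the trfA replication initiator gene, and nopaline-type left and right T-DNA border repeats. These suggest that part of the backbone derives from a broad-host-range binary vector, although the record lists it only as pBR322/pUC.

The cloning site is a ccdB cassette, which encodes the gyrase-targeting toxin used as a negative selection marker. Multiple inserts are assembled by Golden Gate cloning with BpiI, replacing ccdB so that only recombinant plasmids yield colonies in ccdB-sensitive strains. The cassette is flanked by a loxP site on one side and a lox2272 site on the other. These two sites are mutually incompatible, so each would have to recombine with a matching site elsewhere, presumably in the genomic landing pad, for Cre to remove auxiliary sequences after integration; the record does not describe this step. An EF-1α promoter lies beyond the loxP site. Its function is not stated, and it may serve to activate a promoterless marker upon integration. The Bxb1 attB site implied by the plasmid name and purpose was not picked up in the feature table. The short lacZα, PuroR and NeoR/KanR hits are only about 20–25 bp each and are probably junction remnants rather than functional genes.
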