Features (pLannotate 1.2.2; 14 found; start..end, strand, type, name):
     85..1230    -  CDS            trfA: TRFA_ECOLX - Experimental evidence at protein level: Swiss-Prot protein existence level 1. Also involved in plasmid copy number control, promoting intermolecular coupling of protein bound iterons at oriV, which inhibits replication initiation. From Escherichia coli.
   1566..2154    -  rep_origin     ori: high-copy-number ColE1/pMB1/pBR322/pUC origin of replication
   2325..3119    -  CDS            KanR: aminoglycoside phosphotransferase; aphA-3; confers resistance to kanamycin
   3120..3224    -  promoter       AmpR promoter: bla
   3315..3946    -  rep_origin     oriV: incP origin of replication
   4043..4067    -  misc_feature   RB T-DNA repeat: right border repeat from nopaline C58 T-DNA
   4103..4122    -  CDS            lacZα (fragment): LacZα fragment of β-galactosidase; lacZ fragment
   4128..4160    -  protein_bind   lox2272: Cre-mediated recombination occurs in the 8-bp core sequence (GGATACTT). lox2272 sites are compatible with each other, but incompatible with loxP or loxN sites (Lee and Saito, 1988). Cre recombinase
   4161..4184    -  CDS            PuroR (fragment): puromycin N-acetyltransferase; pac from Streptomyces; confers resistance to puromycin
   4268..4570    -  CDS            ccdB: CCDB_ECOLI - Also known as G, letB, letD. Experimental evidence at protein level: Swiss-Prot protein existence level 1. Toxic component of a type II toxin-antitoxin (TA) system, functioning in plasmid maintainence. Responsible for the post- segregational killing (PSK) of plasmid-free cells, also referred to as a plasmid addiction system. Half-life of over 2 hours. Cell killing by CcdB is accompanied by filamentation, defects in chromosome and plasmid segregation, defects in cell division, formation of anucleate cells, decreased DNA synthesis and plasmid loss. Interferes with the activity of DN
   4609..4633    +  CDS            NeoR/KanR (fragment): aminoglycoside phosphotransferase confers resistance to neomycin, kanamycin, and G418 (Geneticin®)
   4634..4667    -  protein_bind   loxP: Cre-mediated recombination occurs in the 8-bp core sequence (GCATACAT). Cre recombinase
   4733..5911    -  promoter       EF-1α promoter: strong constitutive promoter for human elongation factor EF-1α
   5987..6011    -  misc_feature   LB T-DNA repeat: left border repeat from nopaline C58 T-DNA
>Addgene plasmid #183763 | pBR_attB(bxb)_ccdB_lox | addgene full sequence | sequence record 370598 | Addgene NGS Result
CATCAACCATGACTACTGTCCGGTCCAACAGATCCGAGCAGGGGCTGCTGAACCCCCAGCCGGAACTGAC
CCCACAAGGCCCTAGCGTTTGCAATGCACCAGGTCATCATTGACCCAGGCGTGTTCCACCAGGCCGCTGC
CTCGCAACTCTTCGCAGGCTTCGCCGACCTGCTCGCGCCACTTCTTCACGCGGGTGGAATCCGATCCGCA
CATGAGGCGGAAGGTTTCCAGCTTGAGCGGGTACGGCTCCCGGTGCGAGCTGAAATAGTCGAACATCCGT
CGGGCCGTCGGCGACAGCTTGCGGTACTTCTCCCATATGAATTTCGTGTAGTGGTCGCCAGCAAACAGCA
CGACGATTTCCTCGTCGATCAGGACCTGGCAACGGGACGTTTTCTTGCCACGGTCCAGGACGCGGAAGCG
GTGCAGCAGCGACACCGATTCCAGGTGCCCAACGCGGTCGGACGTGAAGCCCATCGCCGTCGCCTGTAGG
CGCGACAGGCATTCCTCGGCCTTCGTGTAATACCGGCCATTGATCGACCAGCCCAGGTCCTGGCAAAGCT
CGTAGAACGTGAAGGTGATCGGCTCGCCGATAGGGGTGCGCTTCGCGTACTCCAACACCTGCTGCCACAC
CAGTTCGTCATCGTCGGCCCGCAGCTCGACGCCGGTGTAGGTGATCTTCACGTCCTTGTTGACGTGGAAA
ATGACCTTGTTTTGCAGCGCCTCGCGCGGGATTTTCTTGTTGCGCGTGGTGAACAGGGCAGAGCGGGCCG
TGTCGTTTGGCATCGCTCGCATCGTGTCCGGCCACGGCGCAATATCGAACAAGGAAAGCTGCATTTCCTT
GATCTGCTGCTTCGTGTGTTTCAGCAACGCGGCCTGCTTGGCCTCGCTGACCTGTTTTGCCAGGTCCTCG
CCGGCGGTTTTTCGCTTCTTGGTCGTCATAGTTCCTCGCGTGTCGATGGTCATCGACTTCGCCAAACCTG
CCGCCTCCTGTTCAAGACGACGCGAACGCTCCACGGCGGCCGATGGCGCGGGCAGGGCAGGGGGAGCCAG
TTGCACGCTGTCGCGCTCGATCTTGGCCGTAGCTTGCTGGACCATCGAGCCGACGGACTGGAAGGTTTCG
CGGGGCGCACGCATGACGGTGCGGCTTGCGATGGTTTCGGCATCCTCGGCGGAAAACCCCGCGTCGATCA
GTTCTTGCCTGTATGCCTTCCGGTCAAACGTCCGATTCATTCACCCTCCTTGCGGGATTGCCCCGACTCA
CGCCGGGGCAATGTGCCCTTATTCCTGATTTGACCCGCCTGGTGCCTTGGTGTCCAGATAATCCACCTTA
TCGGCAATGAAGTCGGTCCCGTAGACCGTCTGGCCGTCCTTCTCGTACTTGGTATTCCGAATCTTGCCCT
GCACGAATACCAGCGACCCCTTGCCCAAATACTTGCCGTGGGCCTCGGCCTGAGAGCCAAAACACTTGAT
GCGGAAGAAGTCGGTGCGCTCCTGCTTGTCGCCGGCATCGTTGCGCCACATCTAGGATCTGCCAGGAACC
GTAAAAAGGCCGCGTTGCTGGCGTTTTTCCATAGGCTCCGCCCCCCTGACGAGCATCACAAAAATCGACG
CTCAAGTCAGAGGTGGCGAAACCCGACAGGACTATAAAGATACCAGGCGTTTCCCCCTGGAAGCTCCCTC
GTGCGCTCTCCTGTTCCGACCCTGCCGCTTACCGGATACCTGTCCGCCTTTCTCCCTTCGGGAAGCGTGG
CGCTTTCTCATAGCTCACGCTGTAGGTATCTCAGTTCGGTGTAGGTCGTTCGCTCCAAGCTGGGCTGTGT
GCACGAACCCCCCGTTCAGCCCGACCGCTGCGCCTTATCCGGTAACTATCGTCTTGAGTCCAACCCGGTA
AGACACGACTTATCGCCACTGGCAGCAGCCACTGGTAACAGGATTAGCAGAGCGAGGTATGTAGGCGGTG
CTACAGAGTTCTTGAAGTGGTGGCCTAACTACGGCTACACTAGAAGAACAGTATTTGGTATCTGCGCTCT
GCTGAAGCCAGTTACCTTCGGAAAAAGAGTTGGTAGCTCTTGATCCGGCAAACAAACCACCGCTGGTAGC
GGTGGTTTTTTTGTTTGCAAGCAGCAGATTACGCGCAGAAAAAAAGGATCTCAAGAAGATCCTTTGATCT
TTTCTACGGGGTCTGACGCTCAGTGGAACGAAAACTCACGTTAAGGGATTTTGGTCATGAGATTATCAAA
AAGGATCTTCACCTAGATCCTTTTAAATTAAAAATGAAGTTTTAAATCAATCTAAAGTATATATGAGTAA
ACTTGGTCTGACAGCTAAAACAATTCATCCAGTAAAATATAATATTTTATTTTCTCCCAATCAGGCTTGA
TCCCCAGTAAGTCAAAAAATAGCTCGACATACTGTTCTTCCCCGATATCCTCCCTGAGCGACCGGACGCA
GAAGGCAATGTCATACCACTTGTCCGCCCTGCCGCTTCTCCCAAGATCAATAAAGCCACTTACTTTGCCA
TCTTTCACAAAGATGTTGCTGTCTCCCAGGTCGCCGTGGGAAAAGACAAGTTCCTCTTCGGGCTTTTCCG
TCTTTAAAAAATCATACAGCTCGCGCGGATCTTTAAATGGAGTGTCCTCTTCCCAGTTTTCGCAATCCAC
ATCGGCCAGATCGTTATTCAGTAAGTAATCCAATTCGGCTAAGCGGCTGTCTAAGCTATTCGTATAGGGA
CAATCCGATATGTCGATGGAGTGAAAGAGCCTGATGCACTCCGCATACAGCTCGATAATCTTTTCAGGGC
TTTGTTCATCTTCATACTCTTCCGAGCAAAGGACGCCATCGGCCTCACTCATGAGCAGATTGCTCCAGCC
ATCATGCCGTTCAAAGTGCAGGACCTTTGGAACAGGCAGCTTTCCTTCCAGCCATAGCATCATGTCCTTT
TCCCGTTCCACATCATAGGTGGTCCCTTTATACCGGCTGTCCGTCATTTTTAAATATAGGTTTTCATTTT
CTCCCACCAGCTTATATACCTTAGCAGGAGACATTCCTTCCGTATCTTTTACGCAGCGGTATTTTTCGAT
CAGTTTTTTCAATTCCGGTGATATTCTCATTTTAGCCATACTCTTCCTTTTTCAATATTATTGAAGCATT
TATCAGGGTTATTGTCTCATGAGCGGATACATATTTGAATGTATTTAGAAAAATAAACAAATAGGGGTTC
CGCGCACTCGGGAATTGGCCAGCGCTGCCATTTTTGGGGTGAGGCCGTTCGCGGCCGAGGGGCGCAGCCC
CTGGGGGGATGGGAGGCCCGCGTTAGCGGGCCGGGAGGGTTCGAGAAGGGGGGGCACCCCCCTTCGGCGT
GCGCGGTCACGCGCACAGGGCGCAGCCCTGGTTAAAAACAAGGTTTATAAATATTGGTTTAAAAGCAGGT
TAAAAGACAGGTTAGCGGTGGCCGAAAAACGGGCGGAAACCCTTGCAAATGCTGGATTTTCTGCCTGTGG
ACAGCCCCTCAAATGTCAATAGGTGCGCCCCTCATCTGTCAGCACTCTGCCCCTCAAGTGTCAAGGATCG
CGCCCCTCATCTGTCAGTAGTCGCGCCCCTCAAGTGTCAATACCGCAGGGCACTTATCCCCAGGCTTGTC
CACATCATCTGTGGGAAACTCGCGTAAAATCAGGCGTTTTCGCCGATTTGCGAGGCTGGCCAGCTCCACG
TCGCCGGCCGAAATCGAGCCTGCCCCTCATCTGTCAACGCCGCGCCGGGTGAGTCGGCCCCTCAAGTGTC
AACGTCCGCCCCTCATCTGTCAGTGAGGGCCAAGTTTTCCGCGAGGTATCCACAACGCCGGCGGCCGCGG
TGTCTCGCACACGGCTTCGACGGCGTTTCTGGCGCGTTTGCAGGGCCATAGACGGCCGCCAGCCCAGCGG
CGAGGGCAACCAGCCCGGTGAGCGTCGCAAAGGCGGCTGGCACATACAAATGGACGAACGGATAAACCTT
TTCACGCCCTTTTAAATATCCGATTATTCTAATAAACGCTCTTTTCTCTTAGGTTTACCCGCCAATATAT
CCTGTCAAACACTGATAGTTTAAACGGATCACTTCGTGTCCCTGTAAAACGACGGCCAGTGAGCGCTTAA
CTTCGTATAAAGTCTCCTATACGAAGTTATCGTGAGGAAGAGTTCTTGCAGCTCCTCCCATGTCTTCTGA
AGTCAGCCCCATACGATATAAGTTGTTTTGTTCAAAAAAAAGCCCGCTCATTAGGCGGGCTGGGTTATAT
TCCCCAGAACATCAGGTTAATGGCGTTTTTGATGTCATTTTCGCGGTGGCTGAGATCAGCCACTTCTTCC
CCGATAACGGAGACCGGCACACTGGCCATATCGGTGGTCATCATGCGCCAGCTTTCATCCCCGATATGCA
CCACCGGGTAAAGTTCACGGGAGACTTTATCTGACAGCAGACGTGCACTGGCCAGGGGGATCACCATCCG
TCGCCCGGGCGTGTCAATAATATCACTCTGTACATCCACAAACAGACGATAACGGCTCTCTCTTTTATAG
GTGTAAACCTTAAACTGCATAATCTGACCTCCTGGTTATGTGGAAGACTAGGCAGCTACGATGCCTGCTT
GCCGAATATCATGATAACTTCGTATAATGTATGCTATACGAAGTTATGGATCCGGATGATCCTGACGACG
GAGACCGCCGTCGTCGACAAGCCGGCCATGGTGGCGAATTCCTCACGACACCTGAAATGGAAGAAAAAAA
CTTTGAACCACTGTCTGAGGCTTGAGAATGAACCAAGATCCAAACTCAAAAAGGGCAAATTCCAAGGAGA
ATTACATCAAGTGCCAAGCTGGCCTAACTTCAGTCTCCACCCACTCAGTGTGGGGAAACTCCATCGCATA
AAACCCCTCCCCCCAACCTAAAGACGACGTACTCCAAAAGCTCGAGAACTAATCGAGGTGCCTGGACGGC
GCCCGGTACTCCGTGGAGTCACATGAAGCGACGGCTGAGGACGGAAAGGCCCTTTTCCTTTGTGTGGGTG
ACTCACCCGCCCGCTCTCCCGAGCGCCGCGTCCTCCATTTTGAGCTCCCTGCAGCAGGGCCGGGAAGCGG
CCATCTTTCCGCTCACGCAACTGGTGCCGACCGGGCCAGCCTTGCCGCCCAGGGCGGGGCGATACACGGC
GGCGCGAGGCCAGGCACCAGAGCAGGCCGGCCAGCTTGAGACTACCCCCGTCCGATTCTCGGTGGCCGCG
CTCGCAGGCCCCGCCTCGCCGAACATGTGCGCTGGGACGCACGGGCCCCGTCGCCGCCCGCGGCCCCAAA
AACCGAAATACCAGTGTGCAGATCTTGGCCCGCATTTACAAGACTATCTTGCCAGAAAAAAAGCGTCGCA
GCAGGTCATCAAAAATTTTAAATGGCTAGAGACTTATCGAAAGCAGCGAGACAGGCGCGAAGGTGCCACC
AGATTCGCACGCGGCGGCCCCAGCGCCCAGGCCAGGCCTCAACTCAAGCACGAGGCGAAGGGGCTCCTTA
AGCGCAAGGCCTCGAACTCTCCCACCCACTTCCAACCCGAAGCTCGGGATCAAGAATCACGTACTGCAGC
CAGGTGGAAGTAATTCAAGGCACGCAAGGGCCATAACCCGTAAAGAGGCCAGGCCCGCGGGAACCACACA
CGGCACTTACCTGTGTTCTGGCGGCAAACCCGTTGCGAAAAAGAACGTTCACGGCGACTACTGCACTTAT
ATACGGTTCTCCCCCACCCTCGGGAAAAAGGCGGAGCCAGTACACGACATCACTTTCCCAGTTTACCCCG
CGCCACCTTCTCTAGGCACCGGTTCAATTGCCGACCCCTCCCCCCAACTTCTCGGGGACTGTGGGCGATG
TGCGCTCTGCCCACTGACGGGCACCGGAGCCAATGGCACAGAGTGTTCAACCCCAGTACATTAAAAACGT
CCGCAATGTGTTATTAAGTTGTCTAAGCGTCAATTTGTTTACACCACAATATATCCTGCCACCAGCCAGC
CAACAGCTCCCCGACCGGCAGCTCGGCACAAAATCACCACTCGATACAGGCAGCC
